>Addgene plasmid #42678 | TAL3215 | depositor partial sequence | sequence record 57798 | TAL3215 sequence 2430 bps
TCTAGAGCTAGCACCATGGACTACAAAGACCATGACGGTGATTATAAAGATCATGACATCGATTACAAGG
ATGACGATGACAAGATGGCCCCCAAGAAGAAGAGGAAGGTGGGCATTCACCGCGGGGTACCTATGGTGGA
CTTGAGGACACTCGGTTATTCGCAACAGCAACAGGAGAAAATCAAGCCTAAGGTCAGGAGCACCGTCGCG
CAACACCACGAGGCGCTTGTGGGGCATGGCTTCACTCATGCGCATATTGTCGCGCTTTCACAGCACCCTG
CGGCGCTTGGGACGGTGGCTGTCAAATACCAAGATATGATTGCGGCCCTGCCCGAAGCCACGCACGAGGC
AATTGTAGGGGTCGGTAAACAGTGGTCGGGAGCGCGAGCACTTGAGGCGCTGCTGACTGTGGCGGGTGAG
CTTAGGGGGCCTCCGCTCCAGCTCGACACCGGGCAGCTGCTGAAGATCGCGAAGAGAGGGGGAGTAACAG
CGGTAGAGGCAGTGCACGCCTGGCGCAATGCGCTCACCGGGGCCCCCTTGAACCTGACCCCAGACCAGGT
AGTCGCAATCGCGAACAATAATGGGGGAAAGCAAGCCCTGGAAACCGTGCAAAGGTTGTTGCCGGTCCTT
TGTCAAGACCACGGCCTTACACCGGAGCAAGTCGTGGCCATTGCATCCCACGACGGTGGCAAACAGGCTC
TTGAGACGGTTCAGAGACTTCTCCCAGTTCTCTGTCAAGCCCACGGGCTGACTCCCGATCAAGTTGTAGC
GATTGCGTCGAACATTGGAGGGAAACAAGCATTGGAGACTGTCCAACGGCTCCTTCCCGTGTTGTGTCAA
GCCCACGGTTTGACGCCTGCACAAGTGGTCGCCATCGCCAGCCATGATGGCGGTAAGCAGGCGCTGGAAA
CAGTACAGCGCCTGCTGCCTGTACTGTGCCAGGATCATGGACTGACCCCAGACCAGGTAGTCGCAATCGC
GTCGAACATTGGGGGAAAGCAAGCCCTGGAAACCGTGCAAAGGTTGTTGCCGGTCCTTTGTCAAGACCAC
GGCCTTACACCGGAGCAAGTCGTGGCCATTGCATCCCACGACGGTGGCAAACAGGCTCTTGAGACGGTTC
AGAGACTTCTCCCAGTTCTCTGTCAAGCCCACGGGCTGACTCCCGATCAAGTTGTAGCGATTGCGTCGCA
TGACGGAGGGAAACAAGCATTGGAGACTGTCCAACGGCTCCTTCCCGTGTTGTGTCAAGCCCACGGTTTG
ACGCCTGCACAAGTGGTCGCCATCGCCAACAACAACGGCGGTAAGCAGGCGCTGGAAACAGTACAGCGCC
TGCTGCCTGTACTGTGCCAGGATCATGGACTGACCCCAGACCAGGTAGTCGCAATCGCGTCAAACGGAGG
GGGAAAGCAAGCCCTGGAAACCGTGCAAAGGTTGTTGCCGGTCCTTTGTCAAGACCACGGCCTTACACCG
GAGCAAGTCGTGGCCATTGCAAGCAATGGGGGTGGCAAACAGGCTCTTGAGACGGTTCAGAGACTTCTCC
CAGTTCTCTGTCAAGCCCACGGGCTGACTCCCGATCAAGTTGTAGCGATTGCGAATAACAATGGAGGGAA
ACAAGCATTGGAGACTGTCCAACGGCTCCTTCCCGTGTTGTGTCAAGCCCACGGTTTGACGCCTGCACAA
GTGGTCGCCATCGCCAACAACAACGGCGGTAAGCAGGCGCTGGAAACAGTACAGCGCCTGCTGCCTGTAC
TGTGCCAGGATCATGGACTGACCCCAGACCAGGTAGTCGCAATCGCGTCGAACATTGGGGGAAAGCAAGC
CCTGGAAACCGTGCAAAGGTTGTTGCCGGTCCTTTGTCAAGACCACGGCCTTACACCGGAGCAAGTCGTG
GCCATTGCAAGCAACATCGGTGGCAAACAGGCTCTTGAGACGGTTCAGAGACTTCTCCCAGTTCTCTGTC
AAGCCCACGGGCTGACTCCCGATCAAGTTGTAGCGATTGCGTCCAACGGTGGAGGGAAACAAGCATTGGA
GACTGTCCAACGGCTCCTTCCCGTGTTGTGTCAAGCCCACGGTTTGACGCCTGCACAAGTGGTCGCCATC
GCCAACAACAACGGCGGTAAGCAGGCGCTGGAAACAGTACAGCGCCTGCTGCCTGTACTGTGCCAGGATC
ATGGACTGACACCCGAACAGGTGGTCGCCATTGCTTCTAACATCGGAGGACGGCCAGCCTTGGAGTCCAT
CGTAGCCCAATTGTCCAGGCCCGATCCCGCGTTGGCTGCGTTAACGAATGACCATCTGGTGGCGTTGGCA
TGTCTTGGTGGACGACCCGCGCTCGATGCAGTCAAAAAGGGTCTGCCTCATGCTCCCGCATTGATCAAAA
GAACCAACCGGCGGATTCCCGAGAGAACTTCCCATCGAGTCGCGGGATCC
