>Addgene plasmid #42678 | TAL3215 | addgene partial sequence | sequence record 61067 | JDS-TALEN-F 5'-TAGGGGTCGGTAAACAGTGG-3'
TGTGGCGGGTGAGCTTAGGGGGCCTCCGCTCCAGCTCGACACCGGGCAGCTGCTGAAGATCGCGAAGAGA
GGGGGAGTAACAGCGGTAGAGGCAGTGCACGCCTGGCGCAATGCGCTCACCGGGGCCCCCTTGAACCTGA
CCCCAGACCAGGTAGTCGCAATCGCGAACAATAATGGGGGAAAGCAAGCCCTGGAAACCGTGCAAAGGTT
GTTGCCGGTCCTTTGTCAAGACCACGGCCTTACACCGGAGCAAGTCGTGGCCATTGCATCCCACGACGGT
GGCAAACAGGCTCTTGAGACGGTTCAGAGACTTCTCCCAGTTCTCTGTCAAGCCCACGGGCTGACTCCCG
ATCAAGTTGTAGCGATTGCGTCGAACATTGGAGGGAAACAAGCATTGGAGACTGTCCAACGGCTCCTTCC
CGTGTTGTGTCAAGCCCACGGTTTGACGCCTGCACAAGTGGTCGCCATCGCCAGCCATGATGGCGGTAAG
CAGGCGCTGGAAACAGTACAGCGCCTGCTGCCTGTACTGTGCCAGGATCATGGACTGACCCCAGACCAGG
TAGTCGCAATCGCGTCGAACATTGGGGGAAAGCAAGCCCTGGAAACCGTGCAAAGGTTGTTGCCGGTCCT
TTGTCAAGACCACGGCCTTACACCGGAGCAAGTCGTGGCCATTGCATCCCACGACGGTGGCAAACAGGCT
CTTGAGACGGTTCAGAGACTTCTCCCAGTTCTCTGTCAAGCCCACGGGCTGACTCCCGATCAAGTTGTAG
CGATTGCGTCGCATGACGGAGGGAAACAAGCATTGGAGACTGTCCAACGGCTCCTTCCCGTGTTGTGTCA
AGCCCACGGTTTGACGCCTGCACAAGTGGTCGCC
