[The description below was written by a language model from this plasmid's Addgene catalogue record.]
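Description:
TAL3215 is a TALEN expression plasmid built on the JDS70 backbone (about 6.4 kb without insert), a vector classed as mammalian expression with an additional T7 promoter. It is maintained in E. coli as a high-copy plasmid under ampicillin selection. The record does not name the origin of replication, and no feature table is available, so the part-level layout can only be inferred from the catalogue fields.

The roughly 1.6 kb insert, named ZebrafishCommunity-arnt1-right, encodes an engineered TAL effector repeat array designed to recognise a specific 18-nucleotide site in the zebrafish (D. rerio) arnt1 gene. It was cloned by restriction enzyme methods that destroyed both junction sites, placing the array in frame with elements supplied by the backbone: an N-terminal 3X FLAG epitope for detection and a C-terminal wild-type FokI nuclease domain. Expression is driven by the CMV promoter. The listing of a BGH reverse sequencing primer suggests a BGH polyadenylation region downstream. The T7 designation indicates that the coding sequence can also be transcribed in vitro to make mRNA, the usual route for delivering nucleases into zebrafish embryos by injection.

Because FokI cleaves DNA only as a dimer, this "right" monomer is intended to be used with a matching "left" arnt1 TALEN that binds the opposite strand across a spacer. Paired binding produces a double-strand break, and error-prone repair of that break gives insertions or deletions that disrupt the gene. The construct belongs to a set of TALENs made for targeted gene disruption in zebrafish. The depositor advises verifying the plasmid by diagnostic restriction digest before use.
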