Addgene plasmid #42678: TAL3215
Depositing lab: Keith Joung. Depositing organization: Massachusetts General Hospital. Publication: Targeted gene disruption in somatic zebrafish cells using engineered TALENs. Sander JD, Cade L, Khayter C, Reyon D, Peterson RT, Joung JK, Yeh JR. Nat Biotechnol. 2011 Aug 5;29(8):697-8. doi: 10.1038/nbt.1934. PubMed 21822241.
Backbone
  Vector backbone: JDS70
  Backbone manufacturer: Addgene plasmid #32285
  Backbone size w/o insert (bp): 6447
  Vector type: Mammalian Expression ; T7
Growth in bacteria
  Bacterial resistance: Ampicillin, 100 μg/mL
  Growth temperature: 37°C
  Growth strain: XL1 Blue
  Copy number: High Copy
Gene/Insert
  Gene/Insert name: ZebrafishCommunity-arnt1-right (alt name: arnt1)
  Species: D. rerio (zebrafish)
  Insert size (bp): 1640
  Promoter: CMV
  Tag / fusion protein: 3X Flag (N terminal on backbone); WT FOKI (C terminal on backbone)
  Cloning method: Restriction Enzyme; 5′ cloning site N/A (destroyed during cloning); 3′ cloning site N/A (destroyed during cloning)
  Sequencing primers: 5′ CMV-F; 3′ BGH-rev
Terms and licenses: Academic/Nonprofit Terms; Industry Terms: Not Available to Industry
Depositor comments: Target binding site: TGCACACCGTTGGAATGA It is strongly recommended that users perform a diagnostic digest to verify this plasmid prior to use. For example, a double digest of the plasmid with BamHI and KpnI should result in two bands at 2.3kb and 5.8kb.
How to cite: TAL3215 was a gift from Keith Joung (Addgene plasmid # 42678 ; http://n2t.net/addgene:42678 ; RRID:Addgene_42678)
